Addgene plasmid #203460: pENTR1a-jAspSnFR3
Purpose: jAspSnFR3 in Gateway cloning entry vector
Depositing lab: Lucas Sullivan. Depositing organization: Fred Hutchinson Cancer Center. Publication: An engineered biosensor enables dynamic aspartate measurements in living cells. Davidsen K, Marvin JS, Aggarwal A, Brown TA, Sullivan LB. eLife. 2024 Feb 23;12:RP90024. doi: 10.7554/eLife.90024. PubMed 38393319.
Backbone
  Vector backbone: pENTR1a
  Vector type: Gateway entry vector
Growth in bacteria
  Bacterial resistance: Kanamycin, 50 μg/mL
  Growth temperature: 37°C
  Growth strain: DH5alpha
  Copy number: High Copy
Gene/Insert
  Gene/Insert name: jAspSnFR3
  Insert size (bp): 1564
  Cloning method: Gibson Cloning
  Sequencing primers: 5′ CCTGTTAGTTAGTTACTTAAGCTC
Terms and licenses: Academic/Nonprofit Terms; Industry Terms: Not Available to Industry
Depositor comments: Please visit https://doi.org/10.1101/2023.06.27.546775 for bioRxiv preprint.
How to cite: pENTR1a-jAspSnFR3 was a gift from Lucas Sullivan (Addgene plasmid # 203460 ; http://n2t.net/addgene:203460 ; RRID:Addgene_203460)
