[The description below was written by a language model from this plasmid's Addgene catalogue record and pLannotate feature annotations shown in this document.]
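Description:
pENTR1a-jAspSnFR3 is a Gateway entry clone built on the pENTR1a backbone, carrying the coding sequence for the genetically encoded aspartate biosensor jAspSnFR3. The 3.9 kb plasmid is maintained in E. coli at high copy through a ColE1/pUC-type origin and selected with kanamycin via an aminoglycoside phosphotransferase (KanR) gene. The annotation also flags a short fragment resembling the RSF origin at the start of the sequence, which is probably an incidental match rather than a functional second replicon. The rrnB T1 and T2 transcription terminators sit upstream of the cloning region, where they insulate the insert from read-through transcription originating in the backbone.

The roughly 1.6 kb insert, introduced by Gibson assembly, lies between attL1 and attL2 sites. The feature table shows its architecture: a large fragment of the E. coli periplasmic glutamate/aspartate-binding protein GltI, followed by a GFP-derived coding segment annotated as cEGFP, followed by a short remaining piece of GltI. This is the typical design of SnFR-type sensors, in which a fluorescent protein is inserted into a ligand-binding protein so that the conformational change on binding alters fluorescence. Here the sensor reports aspartate levels in living cells. No promoter for expressing the sensor is annotated, consistent with an entry vector. The plasmid is not meant for direct expression but as a donor for LR Clonase recombination, which transfers the jAspSnFR3 open reading frame into any compatible attR-containing destination vector that supplies the promoter, selection marker and delivery system required.
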