Features (pLannotate 1.2.2; 10 found; start..end, strand, type, name):
      1..46      +  rep_origin     RSF ori (fragment): Plasmids containing the RSF 1030 origin of replication can be propagated in E. coli cells that contain additional plasmids with compatible origins.
    106..149     -  terminator     rrnB T1 terminator: Escherichia coli rrnB; transcription terminator T1 from the E. coli rrnB gene
    281..308     +  terminator     rrnB T2 terminator: transcription terminator T2 from the E. coli rrnB gene
    358..457     +  protein_bind   attL1: mutant version of attL; recombination site for the Gateway® LR reaction LR Clonase™
    531..1271    +  CDS            gltI (fragment): GLTI_ECOLI - Also known as ybeJ, yzzK. Experimental evidence at protein level: Swiss-Prot protein existence level 1. Part of the ABC transporter complex GltIJKL involved in glutamate and aspartate uptake. Binds to both glutamate and aspartate. From Escherichia coli (strain K12).
   1287..2003    +  CDS            cEGFP: cEGFP is a basic (constitutively fluorescent) green fluorescent protein published in 2008, derived from Aequorea victoria.
   2016..2084    +  CDS            gltI (fragment): GLTI_ECOLI - Also known as ybeJ, yzzK. Experimental evidence at protein level: Swiss-Prot protein existence level 1. Part of the ABC transporter complex GltIJKL involved in glutamate and aspartate uptake. Binds to both glutamate and aspartate. From Escherichia coli (strain K12).
   2118..2217    -  protein_bind   attL2: mutant version of attL; recombination site for the Gateway® LR reaction LR Clonase™
   2340..3149    +  CDS            KanR: aminoglycoside phosphotransferase; aph(3')-Ia; confers resistance to kanamycin in bacteria or G418 (Geneticin®) in eukaryotes
   3239..3827    +  rep_origin     ori: high-copy-number ColE1/pMB1/pBR322/pUC origin of replication
>Addgene plasmid #203460 | pENTR1a-jAspSnFR3 | addgene full sequence | sequence record 402493 | Addgene NGS Result
CTTTCCTGCGTTATCCCCTGATTCTGTGGATAACCGTATTACCGCTAGCATGGATCTCGGGGACGTCTAA
CTACTAAGCGAGAGTAGGGAACTGCCAGGCATCAAATAAAACGAAAGGCTCAGTCGGAAGACTGGGCCTT
TCGTTTTATCTGTTGTTTGTCGGTGAACGCTCTCCTGAGTAGGACAAATCCGCCGGGAGCGGATTTGAAC
GTTGTGAAGCAACGGCCCGGAGGGTGGCGGGCAGGACGCCCGCCATAAACTGCCAGGCATCAAACTAAGC
AGAAGGCCATCCTGACGGATGGCCTTTTTGCGTTTCTACAAACTCTTCCTGTTAGTTAGTTACTTAAGCT
CGGGCCCCAAATAATGATTTTATTTTGACTGATAGTGACCTGTTCGTTGCAACAAATTGATAAGCAATGC
TTTTTTATAATGCCAACTTTGTACAAAAAAGCAGGCTTTAAAGGAACCAATTCAGTCGACTGGATCCGGT
ACCGAATTCGCTTACTAAAAGCCAGACCACCATGGGATCCGCCGCAGGCAGCACGCTGGACAAAATCGCC
AAAAACGGTGTGATTGTCGTCGGTCACCGTAAATCTGCCGTGCCTTTCTCTTATTACGACAGTCAGCACA
AAGTGGTGGGTTACTCGCAGGAATACTCCAACGCCATTGTTGAAGCAGTGAAAAAGAAACTCAACAAACC
GGACTTGCAGGTAAAACTGATTCCGATTACCCCACAAAACCGTATTCCACTGCTGCAAAACGGCACTTAC
GATTTTGAATGTGGTTCTACCACCAACAACGTCGAACGCCAAAAACAGGCGGCTTTCTCTGACACTATTT
TCGTGGTCGGTACGCGCCTGTTGACCAAAAAGGGTGGCGATATCAAAGATTTTGCCAACCTGAAAGACAA
AGCCGTAGTCGTCACTTCCGGCACTACCTCTGAAGTTTTGCTCAACAAACTGAATGAAGAGCAAAAAATG
AATATGCGCATCATCAGCGCCAAAGATCACGGTGACTCTTTCCGCACCCTGGAAAGCGGTCGTGCCGTTG
CCTTTATGATGGATGACGTGCTGCTGGCCGGTGAACGTGCGAAAGCGAAGAAACCAGACGACTGGGAAAT
CGTCGGCAAGCCGCAGTCTCAGGAGGCCTACGGTTGTATGTTGCGTAAAGATGATCCGCAGTTCAAAAAG
CTGATGGATGACACCATCGCTCAGGTGCAGACCTCCGGTGAAGCGGAAAAATGGTTTGATAAGTGGTTCA
AAAATCCAATTCTGGTGAGCCACATCGTCTATATCACCGCCGACAAGCAGAAGAACGGCATCAAGGCGAA
CTTCAAGATCCACCACAACGTGGAGGACGGCAGCGTGCAGCTCGCCGACCACTACCAGCAGAACACCCCC
ATCGGCGACGGCCCCGTGCTGCTGCCCGACAACCACTACCTGAGCTATCAGTCCGTGCTGAGCAAAGACC
CCAACGAGAAGCGCGATCACATGGTCCTGCTGGAGTTCGTGACCGCCACCACGAACTCTCTCGGCATGGA
CGAGCTGTACAAGGGCGGTACCGGAGGGAGCATGAGCAAGGGCGAGGAGCTGTTCACCGGGGTGGTGCCC
ATCCTGGTCGAGCTGGACGGCGACGTAAACGGCCACAAGTTCAGCGTGCGCGGCGAGGGCGAGGGCGATG
CCACCAACGGCAAGCTAACCCTGAAGCTCATCTGCACCACCGGCAAGCTGCCCGTGCCCTGGCCCACCCT
CGTGACCACCCTGGGCTACGGCGTGCAGTGCTTCGCCCGCTACCCCGACCACATGAAGCAGCACGACTTC
TTCAAGTCCGCCATGCCCGAAGGCTACGTCCAGGAGCGCACCATCAGCTTCAAGGACGACGGAACCTACA
AGACCCGCGCCGAGGTGAAGTTAGAGGGCGACACCCTGGTGAACCGCATCGAGCTAAAGGGCATCGACTT
CAAGGAGGACGGCAACATCCTGGGGCACAAGCTGGAGTACAACTTTAACAACCCCCTGAACATGAATTTC
GAACTGTCAGACGAAATGAAAGCACTGTTCAAAGAACCGAATGACAAGGCACTGAAATAAGAATTCGAAG
CTTGATCCGGCTGCTAGACCCAGCTTTCTTGTACAAAGTTGGCATTATAAGAAAGCATTGCTTATCAATT
TGTTGCAACGAACAGGTCACTATCAGTCAAAATAAAATCATTATTTGCCATCCAGCTGCAGCTCTGGCCC
GTGTCTCAAAATCTCTGATGTTACATTGCACAAGATAAAAATATATCATCATGAACAATAAAACTGTCTG
CTTACATAAACAGTAATACAAGGGGTGTTATGAGCCATATTCAACGGGAAACGTCGAGGCCGCGATTAAA
TTCCAACATGGATGCTGATTTATATGGGTATAAATGGGCTCGCGATAATGTCGGGCAATCAGGTGCGACA
ATCTATCGCTTGTATGGGAAGCCCGATGCGCCAGAGTTGTTTCTGAAACATGGCAAAGGTAGCGTTGCCA
ATGATGTTACAGATGAGATGGTCAGACTAAACTGGCTGACGGAATTTATGCCTCTTCCGACCATCAAGCA
TTTTATCCGTACTCCTGATGATGCATGGTTACTCACCACTGCGATCCCCGGAAAAACAGCATTCCAGGTA
TTAGAAGAATATCCTGATTCAGGTGAAAATATTGTTGATGCGCTGGCAGTGTCCCTGCGCCGGTTGCATT
CGATTCCTGTTTGTAATTGTCCTTTTAACAGCGATCGCGTATTTCGTCTCGCTCAGGCGCAATCACGAAT
GAATAACGGTTTGGTTGATGCGAGTGATTTTGATGACGAGCGTAATGGCTGGCCTGTTGAACAAGTCTGG
AAAGAAATGCATAAACTTTTGCCATTCTCACCGGATTCAGTCGTCACTCATGGTGATTTCTCACTTGATA
ACCTTATTTTTGACGAGGGGAAATTAATAGGTTGTATTGATGTTGGACGAGTCGGAATCGCAGACCGATA
CCAGGATCTTGCCATCCTATGGAACTGCCTCGGTGAGTTTTCTCCTTCATTACAGAAACGGCTTTTTCAA
AAATATGGTATTGATAATCCTGATATGAATAAATTGCAGTTTCATTTGATGCTCGATGAGTTTTTCTAAT
CAGAATTGGTTAATTGGTTGTAACATTATTCAGATTGGGCCCCGTTCCACTGAGCGTCAGACCCCGTAGA
AAAGATCAAAGGATCTTCTTGAGATCCTTTTTTTCTGCGCGTAATCTGCTGCTTGCAAACAAAAAAACCA
CCGCTACCAGCGGTGGTTTGTTTGCCGGATCAAGAGCTACCAACTCTTTTTCCGAAGGTAACTGGCTTCA
GCAGAGCGCAGATACCAAATACTGTTCTTCTAGTGTAGCCGTAGTTAGGCCACCACTTCAAGAACTCTGT
AGCACCGCCTACATACCTCGCTCTGCTAATCCTGTTACCAGTGGCTGCTGCCAGTGGCGATAAGTCGTGT
CTTACCGGGTTGGACTCAAGACGATAGTTACCGGATAAGGCGCAGCGGTCGGGCTGAACGGGGGGTTCGT
GCACACAGCCCAGCTTGGAGCGAACGACCTACACCGAACTGAGATACCTACAGCGTGAGCTATGAGAAAG
CGCCACGCTTCCCGAAGGGAGAAAGGCGGACAGGTATCCGGTAAGCGGCAGGGTCGGAACAGGAGAGCGC
ACGAGGGAGCTTCCAGGGGGAAACGCCTGGTATCTTTATAGTCCTGTCGGGTTTCGCCACCTCTGACTTG
AGCGTCGATTTTTGTGATGCTCGTCAGGGGGGCGGAGCCTATGGAAAAACGCCAGCAACGCGGCCTTTTT
ACGGTTCCTGGCCTTTTGCTGGCCTTTTGCTCACATGTT
